>Addgene plasmid #20024 | pDEST17-1ALigN | addgene partial sequence | sequence record 25753 | T7 5'-TAATACGACTCACTATAGGG-3'
CAGGNTTCNNCTGAAATATTTTGTTTACTTTAAGAAGGAGATATACATATGTCGTACTACCATCACCATC
ACCATCACCTCGAATCAACAAGTTTGTACAAAAAAGCAGGCTTCCCTCCGACCGAGTTCGAACCCGCCGA
GTCGCTCTCGCGCGAGGCGGCCGAAGGGCAGGCCGCACTCCTCCGCGAGGCCGTCCGTGAGCACGACCAC
CGCTACTACGTCGCGGCCGACCCGCTCGTCTCCGACGCGGCCTACGACGCGCTGTTCTCCCGACTCGTCG
CGCTCGAAGACGCGTTCGACCTCGACACGACCAACAGCCCGACGAACCGCGTCGGCGGCGAGCCCATCGA
CGCGCTGGAGACGGTCGAACACGTCTAGGACCCAGCTTTCTTGTACAAAGTGGTTGATTCGAGGCTGCTA
ACAAAGCCCGAAAGGAAGCTGAGTTGGCTGCTGCCACCGCTGAGCAATAACTAGCATAACCCCTTGGGGC
CTCTAAACGGGTCTTGAGGGGTTTTTTGCTGAAAGGAGGAACTATATCCGGATATCCACAGGACGGGTGT
GGTCGCCATGATCGCGTAGTCGATAGTGGCTCCAAGTAGCGAAGCGAGCAGGACTGGGCGGCGGCCAAAG
CGGTCGGACAGTGCTCCAAGAANGGGTGCGCATAGAAATTGTATCAACGCTTATAGCGTNTAGCAGCACG
CNAATAGTGACTGGCGATGCTGTCGGAATGGACGATATCCCGCAAGAGGCCGGCAGTACCGGCATACCAA
GCTATGCTACNGCATCAGGTGACGTGCCAAGATANAATAANCNTNNTTATTTNTACCNGNC
