[The description below was written by a language model from this plasmid's Addgene catalogue record.]
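Description:
pDEST17-1ALigN is a bacterial expression plasmid built on the pDEST17 Gateway destination backbone (recorded as 6354 bp without insert). It carries a 327 bp insert encoding the 1A domain of DNA ligase N from the halophilic archaeon Haloferax volcanii. The insert was introduced by Gateway recombinational cloning, in which an entry clone's gene replaces the destination vector's counter-selectable cassette, leaving the coding sequence flanked by recombination sites. The plasmid is selected with ampicillin and is recorded as low copy, with a standard E. coli cloning strain used for propagation. No feature table is supplied, so the origin of replication and exact regulatory elements are not documented in the record. As a general matter, pDEST17 is a T7 promoter-driven vector intended for inducible expression in E. coli strains that supply T7 RNA polymerase.

The domain is expressed with an N-terminal His tag, which allows purification of the recombinant protein by immobilised metal affinity chromatography. The record does not state whether a protease cleavage site lies between the tag and the domain. Part of the plasmid is noted as being derived from material made in another laboratory.

The associated publication concerns the structural basis for the characteristic amino acid composition of proteins from halophilic archaea. This suggests the construct was used to produce this small haloarchaeal domain in E. coli as a model protein for biophysical and structural studies of salt adaptation. The catalogue entry itself does not spell out the specific experiments.
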