Addgene plasmid #20024: pDEST17-1ALigN
Depositing lab: Oscar Millet. Depositing organization: CIC bioGUNE. Publication: Structural basis for the aminoacid composition of proteins from halophilic archea. Tadeo X, Lopez-Mendez B, Trigueros T, Lain A, Castano D, Millet O. PLoS Biol. 2009 Dec;7(12):e1000257. doi: 10.1371/journal.pbio.1000257. Epub 2009 Dec 15. PubMed 20016684.
Backbone
  Vector backbone: pDEST17
  Backbone size w/o insert (bp): 6354
  Vector type: Bacterial Expression
Growth in bacteria
  Bacterial resistance: Ampicillin, 100 μg/mL
  Growth temperature: 37°C
  Growth strain: DH5alpha
  Copy number: Low Copy
Gene/Insert
  Gene/Insert name: 1A Domain of DNA Ligase N
  Species: Haloferax volcanii
  Insert size (bp): 327
  Tag / fusion protein: His tag (N terminal on insert)
  Cloning method: Gateway Cloning
  Sequencing primers: 5′ M13 Fwd
Resource information
  A portion of this plasmid was derived from a plasmid made by: Stuart A Macneill Department of Molecular Biology University of Copenhagen
Terms and licenses: Academic/Nonprofit Terms; Industry Terms: Not Available to Industry
How to cite: pDEST17-1ALigN was a gift from Oscar Millet (Addgene plasmid # 20024 ; http://n2t.net/addgene:20024 ; RRID:Addgene_20024)
